>Addgene plasmid #62359 | pJW1505 | depositor full sequence | sequence record 106756 | pJW1505 sequence 5205 bps
TCGCGCGTTTCGGTGATGACGGTGAAAACCTCTGACACATGCAGCTCCCGGAGACGGTCACAGCTTGTCT
GTAAGCGGATGCCGGGAGCAGACAAGCCCGTCAGGGCGCGTCAGCGGGTGTTGGCGGGTGTCGGGGCTGG
CTTAACTATGCGGCATCAGAGCAGATTGTACTGAGAGTGCACCACGCTTTTCAATTCAATTCATCATTTT
TTTTTTATTCTTTTTTTTGATTTCGGTTTCTTTGAAATTTTTTTGATTCGGTAATCTCCGAACAGAAGGA
AGAACGAAGGAAGGAGCACAGACTTAGATTGGTATATATACGCATATGTAGTGTTGAAGAAACATGAAAT
TGCCCAGTATTCTTAACCCAACTGCACAGAACAAAAACCTGCAGGAAACGAAGATAAATCATGTCGAAAG
CTACATATAAGGAACGTGCTGCTACTCATCCTAGTCCTGTTGCTGCCAAGCTATTTAATATCATGCACGA
AAAGCAAACAAACTTGTGTGCTTCATTGGATGTTCGTACCACCAAGGAATTACTGGAGTTAGTTGAAGCA
TTAGGTCCCAAAATTTGTTTACTAAAAACACATGTGGATATCTTGACTGATTTTTCCATGGAGGGCACAG
TTAAGCCGCTAAAGGCATTATCCGCCAAGTACAATTTTTTACTCTTCGAAGACAGAAAATTTGCTGACAT
TGGTAATACAGTCAAATTGCAGTACTCTGCGGGTGTATACAGAATAGCAGAATGGGCAGACATTACGAAT
GCACACGGTGTGGTGGGCCCAGGTATTGTTAGCGGTTTGAAGCAGGCGGCAGAAGAAGTAACAAAGGAAC
CTAGAGGCCTTTTGATGTTAGCAGAATTGTCATGCAAGGGCTCCCTATCTACTGGAGAATATACTAAGGG
TACTGTTGACATTGCGAAGAGCGACAAAGATTTTGTTATCGGCTTTATTGCTCAAAGAGACATGGGTGGA
AGAGATGAAGGTTACGATTGGTTGATTATGACACCCGGTGTGGGTTTAGATGACAAGGGAGACGCATTGG
GTCAACAGTATAGAACCGTGGATGATGTGGTCTCTACAGGATCTGACATTATTATTGTTGGAAGAGGACT
ATTTGCAAAGGGAAGGGATGCTAAGGTAGAGGGTGAACGTTACAGAAAAGCAGGCTGGGAAGCATATTTG
AGAAGATGCGGCCAGCAAAACTAAAAAACTGTATTATAAGTAAATGCATGTATACTAAACTCACAAATTA
GAGCTTCAATTTAATTATATCAGTTATTACCCTGCGGTGTGAAATACCGCACAGATGCGTAAGGAGAAAA
TACCGCATCAGGAAATTGTAAACGTTAATATTTTGTTAAAATTCGCGTTAAATTTTTGTTAAATCAGCTC
ATTTTTTAACCAATAGGCCGAAATCGGCAAAATCCCTTATAAATCAAAAGAATAGACCGAGATAGGGT
[37 nt withheld, positions 1469-1505]
AAAGAACGTGGACTCCAACGTCAAAGG
[49 nt withheld, positions 1533-1581]
T
[91 nt withheld, positions 1583-1673]
G
[124 nt withheld, positions 1675-1798]
CGCGCCATTCGCCATTCAGGCTGCGCAACTGTTGGGAAGGGCGATCGGTGCGGGCCTCTTCGCTATTACG
CCAGCTGGCGAAGGGGGGATGTGCTGCAAGGCGATTAAGTTGGGTAACGCCAGGGTTTTCCCAGTCACGA
CGTTGTAAAACGACGGCCAGTGAATTGTAATACGACTCACTATAGGGCGAATTGGAGCTCCACCGCGGTG
GCGGCCGCTCTAGAACTAGTGGGCCTATCTGCAAACTTAGTACGGGCCATTCCATCCACTTGCATTACCT
TTTGTGTATACGAGAACCTTAAGCATAGGCTTTAGTAAATAAAGGCTATATGATAGATTTAATTTCTTGT
AAATATCAAACGATAAAAATATAAAAAGTACGAAAGAAAAAGGGGAGGTAATCTAAACTGTAACGGGGAG
GAATGGTTTCTTTGGTTTTTATTATTTCTAAAAAATATTTGTGATTATATTACAAAATGTAAAGTATTAA
AGAAAAACTATTTTTAATTTCTTACTCATGCCATTCAATTTTTTGAGCTTCAAAAATATCATTCAAACCT
GATCCTTGAAAATACAAATTTTCTGAACCTCCAGCGTAGTCTGGGACGTCGTATGGGTAAGAACCGTAAC
CCAAAGCGGCTAATTGTTTAGCAACATCAGATTCAGCAGCAGTAGCATTAGCAGAGGCAACTTTCTTGGT
GAAAGCTCTCTTCTTGGCATAGTATTCAGCGGATGAAACCTTTCTCTTTGCTTCCAATTTGGCAACAACA
TCTTCGTATTTCCAACCAACGGAAGTAGACAACTTACCCAAGGTGGTGTACTTTCTACCTGGCTTCAATC
TCAAAACTCTCAATGCTTGTGGGACAACAACTCTCTTCTTCTTATCGTATGGAGGTGGGATACCTTCAAA
GACCTTTAAACGTTCCAAAGCGGCCTTACCACGAGCAGTCTTGTGAGAAACCATACCACGAAGAGCTTTG
TAGAAGATTCTAGATGGGGCTCTGAAATGGAATGGACCACGGGTCTTATTGAAAGCGGTAGCCTTTCTCA
AGAAATCACTAGTGGATCCCCCGGGCTGCAGGAATTCGATATCAAGCTTATCGATACCGTCGACCTCGAG
GGGGGGCCCGGTACCAGCTTTTGTTCCCTTTAGTGAGGGTTAATTCCGAGCTTGGCGTAATCATGGTCAT
AGCTGTTTCCTGTGTGAAATTGTTATCCGCTCACAATTCCACACAACATAGGAGCCGGAAGCATAAAGTG
TAAAGCCTGGGGTGCCTAATGAGTGAGGTAACTCACATTAATTGCGTTGCGCTCACTGCCCGCTTTCCAG
TCGGGAAACCTGTCGTGCCAGCTGCATTAATGAATCGGCCAACGCGCGGGGAGAGGCGGTTTGCGTATTG
GGCGCTCTTCCGCTTCCTCGCTCACTGACTCGCTGCGCTCGGTCGTTCGGCTGCGGCGAGCGGTATCAGC
TCACTCAAAGGCGGTAATACGGTTATCCACAGAATCAGGGGATAACGCAGGAAAGAACATGTGAGCAAAA
GGCCAGCAAAAGGCCAGGAACCGTAAAAAGGCCGCGTTGCTGGCGTTTTTCCATAGGCTCGGCCCCCCTG
ACGAGCATCACAAAAATCGACGCTCAAGTCAGAGGTGGCGAAACCCGACAGGACTATAAAGATACCAGGC
GTTCCCCCCTGGAAGCTCCCTCGTGCGCTCTCCTGTTCCGACCCTGCCGCTTACCGGATACCTGTCCGCC
TTTCTCCCTTCGGGAAGCGTGGCGCTTTCTCAATGCTCACGCTGTAGGTATCTCAGTTCGGTGTAGGTCG
TTCGCTCCAAGCTGGGCTGTGTGCACGAACCCCCCGTTCAGCCCGACCGCTGCGCCTTATCCGGTAACTA
TCGTCTTGAGTCCAACCCGGTAAGACACGACTTATCGCCACTGGCAGCAGCCACTGGTAACAGGATTAGC
AGAGCGAGGTATGTAGGCGGTGCTACAGAGTTCTTGAAGTGGTGGCCTAACTACGGCTACACTAGAAGGA
CAGTATTTGGTATCTGCGCTCTGCTGAAGCCAGTTACCTTCGGAAAAAGAGTTGGTAGCTCTTGATCCGG
CAAACAAACCACCGCTGGTAGCGGTGGTTTTTTTGTTTGCAAGCAGCAGATTACGCGCAGAAAAAAAGGA
TCTCAAGAAGATCCTTTGATCTTTTCTACGGGGTCTGACGCTCAGTGGAACGAAAACTCACGTTAAGGGA
TTTTGGTCATGAGATTATCAAAAAGGATCTTCACCTAGATCCTTTTAAATTAAAAATGAAGTTTTAAATC
AATCTAAAGTATATATGAGTAAACTTGGTCTGACAGTTACCAATGCTTAATCAGTGAGGCACCTATCTCA
GCGATCTGTCTATTTCGTTCATCCATAGTTGCCTGACTGCCCGTCGTGTAGATAACTACGATACGGGAGG
GCTTACCATCTGGCCCCAGTGCTGCAATGATACCGCGAGACCCACGCTCACCGGCTCCAGATTTATCAGC
AATAAACCAGCCAGCCGGAAGGGCCGAGCGCAGAAGTGGTCCTGCAACTTTATCCGCCTCCATCCAGTCT
ATTAATTGTTGCCGGGAAGCTAGAGTAAGTAGTTCGCCAGTTAATAGTTTGCGCAACGTTGTTGCCATTG
CTACAGGCATCGTGGTGTCACGCTCGTCGTTTGGTATGGCTTCATTCAGCTCCGGTTCCCAACGATCAAG
GCGAGTTACATGATCCCCCATGTTGTGAAAAAAAGCGGTTAGCTCCTTCGGTCCTCCGATCGTTGTCAGA
AGTAAGTTGGCCGCAGTGTTATCACTCATGGTTATGGCAGCACTGCATAATTCTCTTACTGTCATGCCAT
CCGTAAGATGCTTTTCTGTGACTGGTGAGTACTCAACCAAGTCATTCTGAGAATAGTGTATGCGGCGACC
GAGTTGCTCTTGCCCGGCGTCAATACGGGATAATACCGCGCCACATAGCAGAACTTTAAAAGTGCTCATC
ATTGGAAAACGTTCTTCGGGGCGAAAACTCTCAAGGATCTTACCGCTGTTGAGATCCAGTTCGATGTAAC
CCACTCGTGCACCCAACTGATCTTCAGCATCTTTTACTTTCACCAGCGTTTCTGGGTGAGCAAAAACAGG
AAGGCAAAATGCCGCAAAAAAGGGAATAAGGGCGACACGGAAATGTTGAATACTCATACTCTTCCTTTTT
CAATATTATTGAAGCATTTATCAGGGTTATTGTCTCATGAGCGGATACATATTTGAATGTATTTAGAAAA
ATAAACAAATAGGGGTTCCGCGCACATTTCCCCGAAAAGTGCCACCTGACGTCTAAGAAACCATTATTAT
CATGACATTAACCTATAAAAATAGGCGTATCACGAGGCCCTTTCGTC
Features (pLannotate 1.2.2; 20 found; start..end, strand, type, name):
    137..184     +  misc_feature   bom (fragment): basis of mobility region from pBR322
    195..410     +  promoter       URA3 promoter: S. cerevisiae URA3
    411..1214    +  CDS            URA3: orotidine-5'-phosphate decarboxylase, required for uracil biosynthesis; S. cerevisiae URA3; yeast auxotrophic marker, counterselectable with 5-fluoroorotic acid (5-FOA)
   1293..1342    +  misc_feature   bom (fragment): basis of mobility region from pBR322
   1343..1798    -  rep_origin     f1 ori (sequence partly withheld): f1 bacteriophage origin of replication; arrow indicates direction of (+) strand synthesis
   1806..1963    -  CDS            lacZα (fragment): LacZα fragment of β-galactosidase; lacZ fragment
   1966..1984    +  promoter       T7 promoter: promoter for bacteriophage T7 RNA polymerase
   1993..2030    +  misc_feature   MCS (fragment): pBluescript multiple cloning site
   2030..2110    +  CDS            FLX1 (fragment): FLX1_YEAST - Protein inferred from homology: Swiss-Prot protein existence level 3. Transport of FAD from the cytosol to the mitochondrial matrix. From Saccharomyces cerevisiae (strain ATCC 204508 / S288c) (Baker's yeast).
   2424..2855    -  CDS            RPL16A (fragment): RL16A_YEAST - Also known as RPL13, RPL21A. Experimental evidence at protein level: Swiss-Prot protein existence level 1. Component of the ribosome, a large ribonucleoprotein complex responsible for the synthesis of proteins in the cell. The small ribosomal subunit (SSU) binds messenger RNAs (mRNAs) and translates the encoded message by selecting cognate aminoacyl-transfer RNA (tRNA) molecules. The large subunit (LSU) contains the ribosomal catalytic site termed the peptidyl transferase center (PTC), which catalyzes the formation of peptide bonds, thereby polymerizing the amino acids delivered
   2856..2933    +  misc_feature   MCS (fragment): pBluescript multiple cloning site
   2945..2963    -  promoter       T3 promoter: promoter for bacteriophage T3 RNA polymerase
   3008..3024    -  protein_bind   lac operator: The lac repressor binds to the lac operator to inhibit transcription in E. coli. This inhibition can be relieved by adding lactose or isopropyl-β-D-thiogalactopyranoside (IPTG). lac repressor encoded by lacI
   3032..3062    -  promoter       lac promoter: promoter for the E. coli lac operon
   3077..3098    -  protein_bind   CAP binding site: CAP binding activates transcription in the presence of cAMP. E. coli catabolite activator protein
   3111..3203    -  CDS            lacI (fragment): lac repressor; lacI; The lac repressor binds to the lac operator to inhibit transcription in E. coli. This inhibition can be relieved by adding lactose or isopropyl-β-D-thiogalactopyranoside (IPTG).
   3386..3974    -  rep_origin     ori: high-copy-number ColE1/pMB1/pBR322/pUC origin of replication
   4145..5005    -  CDS            AmpR: β-lactamase; bla; confers resistance to ampicillin, carbenicillin, and related antibiotics
   5006..5110    -  promoter       AmpR promoter: bla
   5205..35      +  CDS            rop (fragment) (across the origin): Rop protein, which maintains plasmids at low copy number; rop
