[The description below was written by a language model from this plasmid's Addgene catalogue record and pLannotate feature annotations shown in this document.]
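Description:
pJW1505 is a yeast integrating plasmid built on the pRS306 backbone and designed for scarless "pop-in/pop-out" tagging of the Saccharomyces cerevisiae ribosomal protein gene RPL16A. Like other pRS306 derivatives, it has no annotated yeast replication origin, so it can persist in yeast only by recombining into the chromosome. In E. coli it is propagated through a high-copy ColE1/pUC-type origin with ampicillin resistance (AmpR). It also retains the f1 origin and the pBluescript-derived lacZα/MCS region flanked by T7 and T3 promoters.

The insert sits in the cloning site and contains RPL16A sequence, annotated as a partial coding fragment on the reverse strand. A short fragment of the FLX1 coding sequence lies beyond it, probably genomic sequence flanking the RPL16A locus that serves as downstream homology. According to the catalogue, the insert carries a C-terminal HA-TEV-AVI tag: an HA epitope, a TEV protease cleavage site and an AviTag that can be biotinylated by BirA. The tag was not picked up as a feature in the automated annotation, but the unannotated gap between the RPL16A and FLX1 fragments is where it would be expected.

The URA3 marker, under its own promoter, drives both steps of the method. Selection for uracil prototrophy recovers integrants at the homologous locus (pop-in). Counterselection on 5-FOA then recovers cells that have excised the plasmid by a second recombination (pop-out), some of which retain the tagged allele without the marker. The associated work used proximity-specific ribosome profiling, for which biotinylatable ribosomes are needed. The catalogue lists a total size of 6,206 bp, whereas the depositor's full sequence is 5,205 nt; the record does not explain this difference.
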