Addgene plasmid #62359: pJW1505
Purpose: RPL16a HA-TEV-AVI pop-in/pop-out plasmid
Depositing lab: Jonathan Weissman. Depositing organization: University of California, San Francisco (UCSF). Publication: Principles of ER cotranslational translocation revealed by proximity-specific ribosome profiling. Jan CH, Williams CC, Weissman JS. Science. 2014 Nov 7;346(6210):1257521. doi: 10.1126/science.1257521. Epub 2014 Nov 6. PubMed 25378630.
Backbone
  Vector backbone: pRS306
  Total vector size (bp): 6206
  Vector type: yeast tagging
  Selectable markers: URA3
Growth in bacteria
  Bacterial resistance: Ampicillin, 100 μg/mL
  Growth temperature: 37°C
  Growth strain: DH5alpha
  Copy number: High Copy
Gene/Insert
  Gene/Insert name: RPL16A
  Species: S. cerevisiae (budding yeast), Synthetic
  Insert size (bp): 840
  Tag / fusion protein: HA-TEV-AVI (C terminal on insert)
Terms and licenses: Academic/Nonprofit Terms; Industry Terms: Not Available to Industry
How to cite: pJW1505 was a gift from Jonathan Weissman (Addgene plasmid # 62359 ; http://n2t.net/addgene:62359 ; RRID:Addgene_62359)
