>Addgene plasmid #62359 | pJW1505 | addgene partial sequence | sequence record 106593 | M13pUC-Fwd 5'-CCCAGTCACGACGTTGTAAAACG-3'
TACGACTCACTATAGGGCGAATTGGAGCTCCACCGCGGTGGCGGCCGCTCTAGAACTAGTGGGCCTATCT
GCAAACTTAGTACGGGCCATTCCATCCACTTGCATTACCTTTTGTGTATACGAGAACCTTAAGCATAGGC
TTTAGTAAATAAAGGCTATATGATAGATTTAATTTCTTGTAAATATCAAACGATAAAAATATAAAAAGTA
CGAAAGAAAAAGGGGAGGTAATCTAAACTGTAACGGGGAGGAATGGTTTCTTTGGTTTTTATTATTTCTA
AAAAATATTTGTGATTATATTACAAAATGTAAAGTATTAAAGAAAAACTATTTTTAATTTCTTACTCATG
CCATTCAATTTTTTGAGCTTCAAAAATATCATTCAAACCTGATCCTTGAAAATACAAATTTTCTGAACCT
CCAGCGTAGTCTGGGACGTCGTATGGGTAAGAACCGTAACCCAAAGCGGCTAATTGTTTAGCAACATCAG
ATTCAGCAGCAGTAGCATTAGCAGAGGCAACTTTCTTGGTGAAAGCTCTCTTCTTGGCATAGTATTCAGC
GGATGAAACCTTTCTCTTTGCTTCCAATTTGGCAACAACATCTTCGTATTTCCAACCAACGGAAGTAGAC
AACTTACCCAAGGTGGTGTACTTTCTACCTGGCTTCAATCTCAAAACTCTCAATGCTTGTGGGACAACAA
CTCTCTTCTTCTTATCGTATGGAGGTGGGATACCTTCAAAGACCTTTAAACGTTCCAAAGCGGCCTTACC
ACGAGCAGTCTTGTGAGAAACCATACCACGAAGAGCTTTGTAGAAGATTCTAGATGGGGCTCTGAA
