>Addgene plasmid #62359 | pJW1505 | addgene partial sequence | sequence record 106754 | M13pUC-Rev 5'-AGCGGATAACAATTTCACACAGG-3'
AATTAACCCTCACTAAAGGGAACAAAAGCTGGTACCGGGCCCCCCCTCGAGGTCGACGGTATCGATAAGC
TTGATATCGAATTCCTGCAGCCCGGGGGATCCACTAGTGATTTCTTGAGAAAGGCTACCGCTTTCAATAA
GACCCGTGGTCCATTCCATTTCAGAGCCCCATCTAGAATCTTCTACAAAGCTCTTCGTGGTATGGTTTCT
CACAAGACTGCTCGTGGTAAGGCCGCTTTGGAACGTTTAAAGGTCTTTGAAGGTATCCCACCTCCATACG
ATAAGAAGAAGAGAGTTGTTGTCCCACAAGCATTGAGAGTTTTGAGATTGAAGCCAGGTAGAAAGTACAC
CACCTTGGGTAAGTTGTCTACTTCCGTTGGTTGGAAATACGAAGATGTTGTTGCCAAATTGGAAGCAAAG
AGAAAGGTTTCATCCGCTGAATACTATGCCAAGAAGAGAGCTTTCACCAAGAAAGTTGCCTCTGCTAATG
CTACTGCTGCTGAATCTGATGTTGCTAAACAATTAGCCGCTTTGGGTTACGGTTCTTACCCATACGACGT
CCCAGACTACGCTGGAGGTTCAGAAAATTTGTATTTTCAAGGATCAGGTTTGAATGATATTTTTGAAGCT
CAAAAAATTGAATGGCATGAGTAAGAAATTAAAAATAGTTTTTCTTTAATACTTTACATTTTGTAATATA
ATCACAAATATTTTTTAGAAATAATAAAAACCAAAGAAACCATTCCTCCCCGTTACAGTTTAGATTACCT
CCCCTTTTTCTTTCGTACTTT
